>Addgene plasmid #231358 | pAAV.T7-SP6-BC(p11-14)-Ef1s-CI-mRuby2-W3SL-T7 | addgene full sequence | sequence record 459844 | Addgene NGS Result
TTGAGATCCTTTTTTTCTGCGCGTAATCTGCTGCTTGCAAACAAAAAAACCACCGCTACCAGCGGTGGTT
TGTTTGCCGGATCAAGAGCTACCAACTCTTTTTCCGAAGGTAACTGGCTTCAGCAGAGCGCAGATACCAA
ATACTGTTCTTCTAGTGTAGCCGTAGTTAGGCCACCACTTCAAGAACTCTGTAGCACCGCCTACATACCT
CGCTCTGCTAATCCTGTTACCAGTGGCTGCTGCCAGTGGCGATAAGTCGTGTCTTACCGGGTTGGACTCA
AGACGATAGTTACCGGATAAGGCGCAGCGGTCGGGCTGAACGGGGGGTTCGTGCACACAGCCCAGCTTGG
AGCGAACGACCTACACCGAACTGAGATACCTACAGCGTGAGCTATGAGAAAGCGCCACGCTTCCCGAAGG
GAGAAAGGCGGACAGGTATCCGGTAAGCGGCAGGGTCGGAACAGGAGAGCGCACGAGGGAGCTTCCAGGG
GGAAACGCCTGGTATCTTTATAGTCCTGTCGGGTTTCGCCACCTCTGACTTGAGCGTCGATTTTTGTGAT
GCTCGTCAGGGGGGCGGAGCCTATGGAAAAACGCCAGCAACGCGGCCTTTTTACGGTTCCTGGCCTTTTG
CTGGCCTTTTGCTCACATGTCCTGCAGGCAGCTGCGCGCTCGCTCGCTCACTGAGGCCGCTCGGGCAAAG
CCCGGGCGTCGGGCGACCTTTGGTCGCCCGGCCTCAGTGAGCGAGCGAGCGCGCAGAGAGGGAGTGGCCA
ACTCCATCACTAGGGGTTCCTGCCCTATAGTGAGTCGTATTACCCGGCCAGGAACCGTAAAAAGGACTTG
CCCGCGTTGCTGGCGTTTAACGATTTAGGTGACACTATAGAATACACGGGTGGTAACCGTATTCATTGGA
TTTATGTGTATTTGCCAGTGATGGCAAATTGCCAAGGCTGCTACGGACGATGTGGAAGATGGCCCAAGAG
CATCTGGAGAGACAAGGCCGCCTCGAGCTTGATATCGAATTCCTGCGGGCAGAGCGCACATCGCCCACAG
TCCCCGAGAAGTTGGGGGGAGGGGTCGGCAATTGAACGGGTGCCTAGAGAAGGTGGCGCGGGGTAAACTG
GGAAAGTGATGTCGTGTACTGGCTCCGCCTTTTTCCCGAGGGTGGGGGAGAACCGTATATAAGTGCAGTA
GTCGCCGTGAACGTTCTTTTTCGCAACGGGTTTGCCGCCAGAACACAGACAGGTAAGTATCAAGGTTACA
AGACAGGTTTAAGGAGACCAATAGAAACTGGGCTTGTCGAGACAGAGAAGACTCTTGCGTTTCTGATAGG
CACCTATTGGTCTTACTGACATCCACTTTGCCTTTCTCTCCACAGACCGGTGCCACCATGGTGAGCAAGG
GAGAGGAACTCATCAAGGAGAACATGCGCATGAAGGTAGTCATGGAAGGGTCTGTGAATGGGCATCAGTT
CAAGTGCACAGGGGAAGGTGAAGGGAATCCCTACATGGGTACTCAGACCATGAGGATCAAGGTTATTGAA
GGTGGCCCTCTCCCGTTTGCCTTCGACATTCTTGCCACTAGCTTCATGTATGGCAGTCGGACCTTCATCA
AGTACCCCAAAGGCATTCCAGACTTCTTCAAACAGTCCTTTCCAGAGGGCTTCACATGGGAAAGGGTGAC
CCGTTACGAGGATGGTGGTGTGGTCACAGTCATGCAGGACACTAGTCTGGAGGACGGATGTCTGGTCTAT
CACGTGCAAGTGAGAGGGGTGAACTTTCCCTCCAATGGGCCTGTGATGCAGAAGAAAACCAAAGGGTGGG
AGCCAAACACAGAGATGATGTATCCTGCAGATGGAGGACTGAGAGGCTATACGCACATGGCTCTGAAGGT
TGACGGAGGAGGCCACTTGTCATGCTCATTTGTGACCACGTACAGGAGCAAGAAAACTGTCGGCAACATC
AAAATGCCTGGCATACATGCGGTTGATCACCGCTTGGAACGACTGGAGGAGTCTGACAACGAGATGTTTG
TGGTACAACGGGAACATGCAGTTGCCAAGTTTGCTGGCCTTGGCGGAGGAATGGATGAGCTGTACAAATG
AACGCGTCATAATCAACCTCTGGATTACAAAATTTGTGAAAGATTGACTGGTATTCTTAACTATGTTGCT
CCTTTTACGCTATGTGGATACGCTGCTTTAATGCCTTTGTATCATGCTATTGCTTCCCGTATGGCTTTCA
TTTTCTCCTCCTTGTATAAATCCTGGTTAGTTCTTGCCACGGCGGAACTCATCGCCGCCTGCCTTGCCCG
CTGCTGGACAGGGGCTCGGCTGTTGGGCACTGACAATTCCGTGGTGTTTATTTGTGAAATTTGTGATGCT
ATTGCTTTATTTGTAACCATCTAGCTTTATTTGTGAAATTTGTGATGCTATTGCTTTATTTGTAACCATT
ATAAGCTGCAATAAACAAGTTAACAACAACAATTGCATTCATTTTATGTTTCAGGTTCAGGGGGAGATGT
GGGAGGTTTTTTAAACAAGGTACCGTTAAACGCCAGCAACGCGGGCAAGTCCTTTTTACGGTTCCTGGCC
GGGTAATACGACTCACTATAGGCTTGGGCCGCAGGAACCCCTAGTGATGGAGTTGGCCACTCCCTCTCTG
CGCGCTCGCTCGCTCACTGAGGCCGGGCGACCAAAGGTCGCCCGACGCCCGGGCTTTGCCCGGGCGGCCT
CAGTGAGCGAGCGAGCGCGCAGCTGCCTGCAGGGGCGCCTGATGCGGTATTTTCTCCTTACGCATCTGTG
CGGTATTTCACACCGCATA
[95 nt withheld, positions 2820-2914]
T
[46 nt withheld, positions 2916-2961]
C
[141 nt withheld, positions 2963-3103]
CCTTTGACGTTGGAGTCCACGTTCTTT
[37 nt withheld, positions 3131-3167]
ACTCTATCTCGGGCTATTCTTTTGATTTATAAGGGATTTTGCCGATTTCGGTCTATTGGTTAAAAAATGA
GCTGATTTAACAAAAATTTAACGCGAATTTTAACAAAATATTAACGTTTACAATTTTATGGTGCACTCTC
AGTACAATCTGCTCTGATGCCGCATAGTTAAGCCAGCCCCGACACCCGCCAACACCCGCTGACGCGCCCT
GACGGGCTTGTCTGCTCCCGGCATCCGCTTACAGACAAGCTGTGACCGTCTCCGGGAGCTGCATGTGTCA
GAGGTTTTCACCGTCATCACCGAAACGCGCGAGACGAAAGGGCCTCGTGATACGCCTATTTTTATAGGTT
AATGTCATGATAATAATGGTTTCTTAGACGTCAGGTGGCACTTTTCGGGGAAATGTGCGCGGAACCCCTA
TTTGTTTATTTTTCTAAATACATTCAAATATGTATCCGCTCATGAGACAATAACCCTGATAAATGCTTCA
ATAATATTGAAAAAGGAAGAGTATGAGTATTCAACATTTCCGTGTCGCCCTTATTCCCTTTTTTGCGGCA
TTTTGCCTTCCTGTTTTTGCTCACCCAGAAACGCTGGTGAAAGTAAAAGATGCTGAAGATCAGTTGGGTG
CACGAGTGGGTTACATCGAACTGGATCTCAACAGCGGTAAGATCCTTGAGAGTTTTCGCCCCGAAGAACG
TTTTCCAATGATGAGCACTTTTAAAGTTCTGCTATGTGGCGCGGTATTATCCCGTATTGACGCCGGGCAA
GAGCAACTCGGTCGCCGCATACACTATTCTCAGAATGACTTGGTTGAGTACTCACCAGTCACAGAAAAGC
ATCTTACGGATGGCATGACAGTAAGAGAATTATGCAGTGCTGCCATAACCATGAGTGATAACACTGCGGC
CAACTTACTTCTGACAACGATCGGAGGACCGAAGGAGCTAACCGCTTTTTTGCACAACATGGGGGATCAT
GTAACTCGCCTTGATCGTTGGGAACCGGAGCTGAATGAAGCCATACCAAACGACGAGCGTGACACCACGA
TGCCTGTAGCAATGGCAACAACGTTGCGCAAACTATTAACTGGCGAACTACTTACTCTAGCTTCCCGGCA
ACAATTAATAGACTGGATGGAGGCGGATAAAGTTGCAGGACCACTTCTGCGCTCGGCCCTTCCGGCTGGC
TGGTTTATTGCTGATAAATCTGGAGCCGGTGAGCGTGGAAGCCGCGGTATCATTGCAGCACTGGGGCCAG
ATGGTAAGCCCTCCCGTATCGTAGTTATCTACACGACGGGGAGTCAGGCAACTATGGATGAACGAAATAG
ACAGATCGCTGAGATAGGTGCCTCACTGATTAAGCATTGGTAACTGTCAGACCAAGTTTACTCATATATA
CTTTAGATTGATTTAAAACTTCATTTTTAATTTAAAAGGATCTAGGTGAAGATCCTTTTTGATAATCTCA
TGACCAAAATCCCTTAACGTGAGTTTTCGTTCCACTGAGCGTCAGACCCCGTAGAAAAGATCAAAGGATC
TTC
Features (pLannotate 1.2.2; 20 found; start..end, strand, type, name):
      1..589     +  rep_origin     ori: high-copy-number ColE1/pMB1/pBR322/pUC origin of replication
    651..791     -  repeat_region  AAV2 ITR: inverted terminal repeat of adeno-associated virus serotype 2 inverted
    794..812     -  promoter       T7 promoter: promoter for bacteriophage T7 RNA polymerase
    863..881     +  promoter       SP6 promoter: promoter for bacteriophage SP6 RNA polymerase
   1006..1026    -  misc_feature   MCS (fragment): pBluescript multiple cloning site
   1027..1238    +  promoter       EF-1α core promoter: core promoter for human elongation factor EF-1α
   1243..1375    +  intron         chimeric intron: chimera between introns from human β-globin and immunoglobulin heavy chain genes
   1388..2098    +  CDS            mRuby2: mRuby2 is a basic (constitutively fluorescent) red fluorescent protein published in 2012, derived from Entacmaea quadricolor. It has moderate acid sensitivity.
   2111..2268    +  misc_feature   WPRE (fragment): woodchuck hepatitis virus posttranscriptional regulatory element
   2274..2358    +  misc_feature   WPRE (fragment): woodchuck hepatitis virus posttranscriptional regulatory element
   2357..2400    -  polyA_signal   SV40 poly(A) signal (fragment): SV40 polyadenylation signal
   2404..2471    -  polyA_signal   SV40 poly(A) signal (fragment): SV40 polyadenylation signal
   2594..2612    +  promoter       T7 promoter: promoter for bacteriophage T7 RNA polymerase
   2623..2763    +  repeat_region  AAV2 ITR: inverted terminal repeat of adeno-associated virus serotype 2 inverted
   2768..2819    -  misc_feature   bom (fragment): basis of mobility region from pBR322
   2838..3293    +  rep_origin     f1 ori (sequence partly withheld): f1 bacteriophage origin of replication; arrow indicates direction of (+) strand synthesis
   3294..3343    -  misc_feature   bom (fragment): basis of mobility region from pBR322
   3445..3480    -  CDS            rop (fragment): Rop protein, which maintains plasmids at low copy number; rop
   3575..3679    +  promoter       AmpR promoter: bla
   3680..4540    +  CDS            AmpR: β-lactamase; bla; confers resistance to ampicillin, carbenicillin, and related antibiotics
