[The description below was written by a language model from this plasmid's Addgene catalogue record and pLannotate feature annotations shown in this document.]
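Description:
pAAV.T7-SP6-BC(p11-14)-Ef1s-CI-mRuby2-W3SL-T7 is a 4.7 kb AAV transfer plasmid carrying a single-stranded AAV genome between two AAV2 inverted terminal repeats. These repeats are the cis elements needed for replication and packaging of the intervening DNA into AAV capsids. The bacterial backbone provides a high-copy ColE1/pUC-type origin, an f1 phage origin, and a β-lactamase gene with its own promoter for ampicillin selection. Small bom and rop fragments are also annotated as backbone remnants.

Inside the ITRs the genome has two functional parts. The first is a set of bacteriophage RNA polymerase promoters. A T7 promoter sits just inside each ITR and points outward toward it, and an SP6 promoter near the left end points inward toward the barcode designated BC(p11-14). The barcode itself is not annotated in the feature table, but the record lists the T7-SP6-BC element as a 202 bp insert. According to the deposit, the T7 promoters are barcodeless and the barcode is SP6-driven, an arrangement designed for tracking AAV concatemers with the SpECTr method. Presumably, transcripts that run across ITR junctions report when separate genomes have joined, although the record does not spell out the mechanism.

The second part is a compact reporter cassette. The short EF-1α core promoter (Ef1s) is followed by a chimeric β-globin/immunoglobulin intron, included to boost expression, and then by the red fluorescent protein mRuby2. The cassette ends in W3SL, annotated here as truncated WPRE fragments plus SV40 polyadenylation signal fragments. mRuby2 fluorescence marks transduced cells alongside the barcode readout.
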