Addgene plasmid #231358: pAAV.T7-SP6-BC(p11-14)-Ef1s-CI-mRuby2-W3SL-T7
Purpose: Single stranded AAV genome with barcodeless T7 RNA polymerase promoter and SP6-driven barcode, for tracking AAV concatemers via SpECTr. Also expresses mRuby2 from Ef1s promoter.
Depositing lab: Viviana Gradinaru. Depositing organization: California Institute of Technology. Publication: Spatial genomics of AAV vectors reveals mechanism of transcriptional crosstalk that enables targeted delivery of large genetic cargo. Coughlin GM, Borsos M, Barcelona BH, Appling N, Mayfield AMH, Mackey ED, Eser RA, Jackson CR, Chen X, Kumar SR, Gradinaru V. Nat Biotechnol. 2025 Mar 20. doi: 10.1038/s41587-025-02565-4. PubMed 40113953.
Backbone
  Vector backbone: pAAV
  Vector type: AAV
Growth in bacteria
  Bacterial resistance: Ampicillin, 100 μg/mL
  Growth temperature: 30°C
  Growth strain: NEB Stable
  Copy number: High Copy
Gene/Insert
  Gene/Insert name: T7-SP6-BC(p11-14)
  Species: Other
  Insert size (bp): 202
  Cloning method: Gibson Cloning
Terms and licenses: Academic/Nonprofit Terms; Industry Terms: Not Available to Industry
Depositor comments: Also contains a Ef1s-driven mRuby2, with chimeric intron to increase expression
How to cite: pAAV.T7-SP6-BC(p11-14)-Ef1s-CI-mRuby2-W3SL-T7 was a gift from Viviana Gradinaru (Addgene plasmid # 231358 ; http://n2t.net/addgene:231358 ; RRID:Addgene_231358)
